>Addgene plasmid #103243 | LSB-hsa-miR-143-5p | depositor full sequence | sequence record 195535 | Full Sequence
AATTGAGGGGATAACGCAGGAAAGAACATGTGAGCAAAAGGCCAGCAAAAGGCCAGGAACCGTAAAAAGG
CCGCGTTGCTGGCGTTTTTCCATAGGCTCCGCCCCCCTGACGAGCATCACAAAAATCGACGCTCAAGTCA
GAGGTGGCGAAACCCGACAGGACTATAAAGATACCAGGCGTTTCCCCCTGGAAGCTCCCTCGTGCGCTCT
CCTGTTCCGACCCTGCCGCTTACCGGATACCTGTCCGCCTTTCTCCCTTCGGGAAGCGTGGCGCTTTCTC
ATAGCTCACGCTGTAGGTATCTCAGTTCGGTGTAGGTCGTTCGCTCCAAGCTGGGCTGTGTGCACGAACC
CCCCGTTCAGCCCGACCGCTGCGCCTTATCCGGTAACTATCGTCTTGAGTCCAACCCGGTAAGACACGAC
TTATCGCCACTGGCAGCAGCCACTGGTAACAGGATTAGCAGAGCGAGGTATGTAGGCGGTGCTACAGAGT
TCTTGAAGTGGTGGCCTAACTACGGCTACACTAGAAGAACAGTATTTGGTATCTGCGCTCTGCTGAAGCC
AGTTACCTTCGGAAAAAGAGTTGGTAGCTCTTGATCCGGCAAACAAACCACCGCTGGTAGCGGTGGTTTT
TTTGTTTGCAAGCAGCAGATTACGCGCAGAAAAAAAGGATCTCAAGAAGATCCTTTGATCTTTTCTACGG
GGTCTGACGCTCAGTGGAACGAAAACTCACGTTAAGGGATTTTGGTCATGAGATTATCAAAAAGGATCTT
CACCTAGATCCTTTTAAATTAAAAATGAAGTTTTAAATCAATCTAAAGTATATATGAGTAAACTTGGTCT
GACAGTTACCAATGCTTAATCAGTGAGGCACCTATCTCAGCGATCTGTCTATTTCGTTCATCCATAGTTG
CCTGACTCCCCGTCGTGTAGATAACTACGATACGGGAGGGCTTACCATCTGGCCCCAGTGCTGCAATGAT
ACCGCGAGAACCACGCTCACCGGCTCCAGATTTATCAGCAATAAACCAGCCAGCCGGAAGGGCCGAGCGC
AGAAGTGGTCCTGCAACTTTATCCGCCTCCATCCAGTCTATTAATTGTTGCCGGGAAGCTAGAGTAAGTA
GTTCGCCAGTTAATAGTTTGCGCAACGTTGTTGCCATTGCTACAGGCATCGTGGTGTCACGCTCGTCGTT
TGGTATGGCTTCATTCAGCTCCGGTTCCCAACGATCAAGGCGAGTTACATGATCCCCCATGTTGTGCAAA
AAAGCGGTTAGCTCCTTCGGTCCTCCGATCGTTGTCAGAAGTAAGTTGGCCGCAGTGTTATCACTCATGG
TTATGGCAGCACTGCATAATTCTCTTACTGTCATGCCATCCGTAAGATGCTTTTCTGTGACTGGTGAGTA
CTCAACCAAGTCATTCTGAGAATAGTGTATGCGGCGACCGAGTTGCTCTTGCCCGGCGTCAATACGGGAT
AATACCGCGCCACATAGCAGAACTTTAAAAGTGCTCATCATTGGAAAACGTTCTTCGGGGCGAAAACTCT
CAAGGATCTTACCGCTGTTGAGATCCAGTTCGATGTAACCCACTCGTGCACCCAACTGATCTTCAGCATC
TTTTACTTTCACCAGCGTTTCTGGGTGAGCAAAAACAGGAAGGCAAAATGCCGCAAAAAAGGGAATAAGG
GCGACACGGAAATGTTGAATACTCATACTCTTCCTTTTTCAATATTATTGAAGCATTTATCAGGGTTATT
GTCTCATGAGCGGATACATATTTGAATGTAGCTCCGAATTTCTCGAGGGCTTGTCGACGACGGCGGTCTC
CGTCGTCAGGATCATGAATTCGACCCGCCTGCCACCATGACCGAGTACAAGCCCACGGTGCGCCTCGCCA
CCCGCGACGACGTCCCCCGGGCCGTACGCACCCTCGCCGCCGCGTTCGCCGACTACCCCGCCACGCGCCA
CACCGTCGACCCGGACCGCCACATCGAGCGGGTCACCGAGCTGCAAGAACTCTTCCTCACGCGCGTCGGG
CTCGACATCGGCAAGGTGTGGGTCGCGGACGACGGCGCCGCGGTGGCGGTCTGGACCACGCCGGAGAGCG
TCGAAGCGGGGGCGGTGTTCGCCGAGATCGGCCCGCGCATGGCCGAGTTGAGCGGTTCCCGGCTGGCCGC
GCAGCAACAGATGGAAGGCCTCCTGGCGCCGCACCGGCCCAAGGAGCCCGCGTGGTTCCTGGCCACCGTC
GGCGTCTCGCCCGACCACCAGGGCAAGGGTCTGGGCAGCGCCGTCGTGCTCCCCGGAGTGGAGGCGGCCG
AGCGCGCCGGGGTGCCCGCCTTCCTGGAGACATCCGCGCCCCGCAACCTCCCCTTCTACGAGCGGCTCGG
CTTCACCGTCACCGCCGACGTCGAGGTGCCCGAAGGACCGCGCACCTGGTGCATGACCCGCAAGCCCGGT
GCCTGATACGCGTGAATTCACTCCTCAGGTGCAGGCTGCCTATCAGAAGGTGGTGGCTGGTGTGGCCAAT
GCCCTGGCTCACAAATACCACTGAGATCTTTTTCCCTCTGCCAAAAATTATGGGGACATCATGAAGCCCC
TTGAGCATCTGACTTCTGGCTAATAAAGGAAATTTATTTTCATTGCAATAGTGTGTTGGAATTTTTTGTG
TCTCTCACTCGGAAGGACATATGGGAGGGCAAATCATTTAAAACATCAGAATGAGTATTTGGTTTAGAGT
TTGGCAACATATGCCCATATGCTGGCTGCCATGAACAAAGGTTGGCTATAAAGAGGTCATCAGTATATGA
AACAGCCCCCTGCTGTCCATTCCTTATTCCATAGAAAAGCCTTGACTTGAGGTTAGATTTTTTTTATATT
TTGTTTTGTGTTATTTTTTTCTTTAACATCCCTAAAATTTTCCTTACATGTTTTACTAGCCAGATTTTTC
CTCCTCTCCTGACTACTCCCAGTCATAGCTGTCCCTCTTCTCTTATGGAGATCCCTCGACCTGCAGCCCA
AGCTTGAATTCTCTAGAATTACCCTGTTATCCCTATGCTTGGTTTACCGAGCTCTTATTGGTTTTCAAAC
TTCATTGACTGTGCCCAACGCGCCTGGGAGCTCACGGGGACAGCCCCCCCCCAAAGCCCCCAGGGATGTA
ATTACGTCCCTCCCCCGCTAGGGGGCAGCAGCGAGCCGCCCGGGGCTCCGCTCCGGTCCGGCGCTCCCCC
CGCATCCCCGAGCCGGCAGCGTGCGGGGACAGCCCGGGCACGGGGAAGGTGGCACGGGATCGCTTTCCTC
TGAACGCTTCTCGCTGCTCTTTGAGCCTGCAGACACCTGGGGGGATACGGGGAAAAAGCTAGGCTGAAAG
ACCGGTTCTTAGAATGACACGCGCCTGGGAGCTCACGGGGACAGCCCCCCCCCAAAGCCCCCAGGGATGT
AATTACGTCCCTCCCCCGCTAGGGGGCAGCAGCGAGCCGCCCGGGGCTCCGCTCCGGTCCGGCGCTCCCC
CCGCATCCCCGAGCCGGCAGCGTGCGGGGACAGCCCGGGCACGGGGAAGGTGGCACGGGATCGCTTTCCT
CTGAACGCTTCTCGCTGCTCTTTGAGCCTGCAGACACCTGGGGGGATACGGGGAAAAAGCTAACTTCTGA
GACGACAACTTTGTATAGAAAAGTTGGCTCCGAATTCGCCCTTGACAGCAGAGATCCAGTTTGGTTAATT
AATTGGCTCCGGTGCCCGTCAGTGGGCAGAGCGCACATCGCCCACAGTCCCCGAGAAGTTGTGGGGAGGG
GTCGGCAATTGAACCGGTGCCTAGAGAAGGTGGCGCGGGGTAAACTGGGAAAGTGATGTCGTGTACTGGC
TCCGCCTTTTTCCCGAGGGTGGGGGAGAACCGTATATAAGTGCAGTAGTCGCCGTGAACGTTCTTTTTCG
CAACGGGTTTGCCGCCAGAACACAGGTAAGTGCCGTGTGTGGTTCCCGCGGGCCTGGCCTCTTTACGGGT
TATGGCCCTTGCGTGCCTTGAATTACTTCCACCTGGCTGCAGTACGTGATTCTTGATCCCGAGCTTCGGG
TTGGAAGTGGGTGGGAGAGTTCGAGGCCTTGCGCTTAAGGAGCCCCTTCGCCTCGTGCTTGAGTTGAGGC
CTGGCCTGGGCGCTGGGGCCGCCGCGTGCGAATCTGGTGGCACCTTCGCGCCTGTCTCGCTGCTTTCGAT
AAGTCTCTAGCCATTTAAAATTTTTGATGACCTGCTGCGACGCTTTTTTTCTGGCAAGATAGTCTTGTAA
ATGCGGGCCAAGATCTGCACACTGGTATTTCGGTTTTTGGGGCCGCGGGCGGCGACGGGGCCCGTGCGTC
CCAGCGCACATGTTCGGCGAGGCGGGGCCTGCGAGCGCGGCCACCGAGAATCGGACGGGGGTAGTCTCAA
GCTGGCCGGCCTGCTCTGGTGCCTGGCCTCGCGCCGCCGTGTATCGCCCCGCCCTGGGCGGCAAGGCTGG
CCCGGTCGGCACCAGTTGCGTGAGCGGAAAGATGGCCGCTTCCCGGCCCTGCTGCAGGGAGCTCAAAATG
GAGGACGCGGCGCTCGGGAGAGCGGGCGGGTGAGTCACCCACACAAAGGAAAAGGGCCTTTCCGTCCTCA
GCCGTCGCTTCATGTGACTCCACGGAGTACCGGGCGCCGTCCAGGCACCTCGATTAGTTCTCGAGCTTTT
GGAGTACGTCGTCTTTAGGTTGGGGGGAGGGGTTTTATGCGATGGAGTTTCCCCACACTGAGTGGGTGGA
GACTGAAGTTAGGCCAGCTTGGCACTTGATGTAATTCTCCTTGGAATTTGCCCTTTTTGAGTTTGGATCT
TGGTTCATTCTCAAGCCTCAGACAGTGGTTCAAAGTTTTTTTCTTCCATTTCAGGTGTCGTGAGAAGGGC
GAATTCGACCCAAGTTTGTACAAAAAAGCAGGCTGGATCCAGGTGCCACCATGGTGAGCGAGCTGATTAA
GGAGAACATGCACATGAAGCTGTACATGGAGGGCACCGTGAACAACCACCACTTCAAGTGCACATCCGAG
GGCGAAGGCAAGCCCTACGAGGGCACCCAGACCATGAGAATCAAGGCGGTCGAGGGCGGCCCTCTCCCCT
TCGCCTTCGACATCCTGGCTACCAGCTTCATGTACGGCAGCAAAACCTTCATCAACCACACCCAGGGCAT
CCCCGACTTCTTTAAGCAGTCCTTCCCCGAGGGCTTCACATGGGAGAGAGTCACCACATACGAAGATGGG
GGCGTGCTGACCGCTACCCAGGACACCAGCCTCCAGGACGGCTGCCTCATCTACAACGTCAAGATCAGAG
GGGTGAACTTCCCATCCAACGGCCCTGTGATGCAGAAGAAAACACTCGGCTGGGAGGCCTCCACCGAGAC
ACTGTACCCCGCTGACGGCGGCCTGGAAGGCAGAGCCGACATGGCCCTGAAGCTCGTGGGCGGGGGCCAC
CTGATCTGCAACCTTAAGACCACATACAGATCCAAGAAACCCGCTAAGAACCTCAAGATGCCCGGCGTCT
ACTATGTGGACAGGAGACTGGAAAGAATCAAGGAGGCCGACAAAGAGACATACGTCGAGCAGCACGAGGT
GGCTGTGGCCAGATACTGCGACCTCCCTAGCAAACTGGGGCACAAACTTAATTGAGAATTCTACCACCCA
GCTTTCTTGTACAAAGTGGTACGTCTCAAGACCAGAGGTCTCTGCTTTATACGCTACCAGAGATGCAGCA
CTGCACCACCAGAGATGCAGCACTGCACCACCAGAGATGCAGCACTGCACCACCAGAGATGCAGCACTGC
ACCCAACCAGAAGAGACCTGTGCTTCACTCCTCAGGTGCAGGCTGCCTATCAGAAGGTGGTGGCTGGTGT
GGCCAATGCCCTGGCTCACAAATACCACTGAGATCTTTTTCCCTCTGCCAAAAATTATGGGGACATCATG
AAGCCCCTTGAGCATCTGACTTCTGGCTAATAAAGGAAATTTATTTTCATTGCAATAGTGTGTTGGAATT
TTTTGTGTCTCTCACTCGGAAGGACATATGGGAGGGCAAATCATTTAAAACATCAGAATGAGTATTTGGT
TTAGAGTTTGGCAACATATGCCCATATGCTGGCTGCCATGAACAAAGGTTGGCTATAAAGAGGTCATCAG
TATATGAAACAGCCCCCTGCTGTCCATTCCTTATTCCATAGAAAAGCCTTGACTTGAGGTTAGATTTTTT
TTATATTTTGTTTTGTGTTATTTTTTTCTTTAACATCCCTAAAATTTTCCTTACATGTTTTACTAGCCAG
ATTTTTCCTCCTCTCCTGACTACTCCCAGTCATAGCTGTCCCTCTTCTCTTATGGAGATCCCGAGCGGTG
CGTTTTTATGCTTGTAGTATTGTATAATGTTTTTAAGATCCAAGCTTCTGACCTCTTCTCTTCCTCCCAC
AGGGCCTCGAGACAATTGCATCGATGGTACCAGTGAAAGTCTGCAATGAATTCGAGTTGGCGCGCCTGTC
ATTCTAAATCTCTCTTTCAGCCTAAAGCTTTTTCCCCGTATCCCCCCAGGTGTCTGCAGGCTCAAAGAGC
AGCGAGAAGCGTTCAGAGGAAAGCGATCCCGTGCCACCTTCCCCGTGCCCGGGCTGTCCCCGCACGCTGC
CGGCTCGGGGATGCGGGGGGAGCGCCGGACCGGAGCGGAGCCCCGGGCGGCTCGCTGCTGCCCCCTAGCG
GGGGAGGGACGTAATTACATCCCTGGGGGCTTTGGGAGGGGGCTGTCCCCGTGAGCTCCCAGGCGCGCCT
GTCATTCTAAATCTCTCTTTCAGCCTAAAGCTTTTTCCCCGTATCCCCCCAGGTGTCTGCAGGCTCAAAG
AGCAGCGAGAAGCGTTCAGAGGAAAGCGATCCCGTGCCACCTTCCCCGTGCCCGGGCTGTCCCCGCACGC
TGCCGGCTCGGGGATGCGGGGGGAGCGCCGGACCGGAGCGGAGCCCCGGGCGGCTCGCTGCTGCCCCCTA
GCGGGGGAGGGACGTAATTACATCCCTGGGGGCTTTGGGGGGGGGCTGTCCCCGTGAGCTCCCAGGCGCG
CCAACTCGGTACCGTATCGATGTCGACGTTAACGCTAGTGATATCAACTTTGTATAGAAAAGTTGGCTCC
GAATTCGCCCTTGACAGCAGAGATCCAGTTTGGTTAATTAATTGGCTCCGGTGCCCGTCAGTGGGCAGAG
CGCACATCGCCCACAGTCCCCGAGAAGTTGTGGGGAGGGGTCGGCAATTGAACCGGTGCCTAGAGAAGGT
GGCGCGGGGTAAACTGGGAAAGTGATGTCGTGTACTGGCTCCGCCTTTTTCCCGAGGGTGGGGGAGAACC
GTATATAAGTGCAGTAGTCGCCGTGAACGTTCTTTTTCGCAACGGGTTTGCCGCCAGAACACAGGTAAGT
GCCGTGTGTGGTTCCCGCGGGCCTGGCCTCTTTACGGGTTATGGCCCTTGCGTGCCTTGAATTACTTCCA
CCTGGCTGCAGTACGTGATTCTTGATCCCGAGCTTCGGGTTGGAAGTGGGTGGGAGAGTTCGAGGCCTTG
CGCTTAAGGAGCCCCTTCGCCTCGTGCTTGAGTTGAGGCCTGGCCTGGGCGCTGGGGCCGCCGCGTGCGA
ATCTGGTGGCACCTTCGCGCCTGTCTCGCTGCTTTCGATAAGTCTCTAGCCATTTAAAATTTTTGATGAC
CTGCTGCGACGCTTTTTTTCTGGCAAGATAGTCTTGTAAATGCGGGCCAAGATCTGCACACTGGTATTTC
GGTTTTTGGGGCCGCGGGCGGCGACGGGGCCCGTGCGTCCCAGCGCACATGTTCGGCGAGGCGGGGCCTG
CGAGCGCGGCCACCGAGAATCGGACGGGGGTAGTCTCAAGCTGGCCGGCCTGCTCTGGTGCCTGGCCTCG
CGCCGCCGTGTATCGCCCCGCCCTGGGCGGCAAGGCTGGCCCGGTCGGCACCAGTTGCGTGAGCGGAAAG
ATGGCCGCTTCCCGGCCCTGCTGCAGGGAGCTCAAAATGGAGGACGCGGCGCTCGGGAGAGCGGGCGGGT
GAGTCACCCACACAAAGGAAAAGGGCCTTTCCGTCCTCAGCCGTCGCTTCATGTGACTCCACGGAGTACC
GGGCGCCGTCCAGGCACCTCGATTAGTTCTCGAGCTTTTGGAGTACGTCGTCTTTAGGTTGGGGGGAGGG
GTTTTATGCGATGGAGTTTCCCCACACTGAGTGGGTGGAGACTGAAGTTAGGCCAGCTTGGCACTTGATG
TAATTCTCCTTGGAATTTGCCCTTTTTGAGTTTGGATCTTGGTTCATTCTCAAGCCTCAGACAGTGGTTC
AAAGTTTTTTTCTTCCATTTCAGGTGTCGTGAGAAGGGCGAATTCGACCCAAGTTTGTACAAAAAAGCAG
GCTCGCCACCATGGTGAGCAAGGGCGAGGAGCTGTTCACCGGGGTGGTGCCCATCCTGGTCGAGCTGGAC
GGCGACGTAAACGGCCACAAGTTCAGCGTGAGGGGCGAGGGCGAGGGCGATGCCACCAACGGCAAGCTGA
CCCTGAAGTTCATCTGCACCACCGGCAAGCTGCCCGTGCCCTGGCCCACCCTCGTGACCACCCTGAGCCA
CGGCGTGCAGTGCTTCGCCCGCTACCCCGACCACATGAAGCAGCACGACTTCTTCAAGTCCGCCATGCCC
GAAGGCTACGTCCAGGAGCGCACCATCTTCTTCAAGGACGACGGCACCTACAAGACCCGCGCCGAGGTGA
AGTTCGAGGGCGACACCCTAGTGAACCGCATCGAGCTGAAGGGCGTCGACTTCAAGGAGGACGGCAACAT
CCTGGGGCACAAGCTGGAGTACAACTTCAACAGCCACAACATCTATATCATGGCCGTCAAGCAGAAGAAC
GGCATCAAGGTGAACTTCAAGATCCGCCACAACGTGGAGGACGGCAGCGTGCAGCTCGCCGACCACTACC
AGCAGAACACCCCCATCGGCGACGGCCCCGTGCTGCTGCCCGACAGCCACTACCTGAGCACCCAGTCCGT
GCTGAGCAAAGACCCCAACGAGAAGCGCGATCACATGGTCCTGCTGGAGTTCCGCACCGCCGCCGGGATC
ACTCTCGGCATGGACGAGCTGTACAAGTAATACCACCCAGCTTTCTTGTACAAAGTGGTACGCGTGAATT
CACTCCTCAGGTGCAGGCTGCCTATCAGAAGGTGGTGGCTGGTGTGGCCAATGCCCTGGCTCACAAATAC
CACTGAGATCTTTTTCCCTCTGCCAAAAATTATGGGGACATCATGAAGCCCCTTGAGCATCTGACTTCTG
GCTAATAAAGGAAATTTATTTTCATTGCAATAGTGTGTTGGAATTTTTTGTGTCTCTCACTCGGAAGGAC
ATATGGGAGGGCAAATCATTTAAAACATCAGAATGAGTATTTGGTTTAGAGTTTGGCAACATATGCCCAT
ATGCTGGCTGCCATGAACAAAGGTTGGCTATAAAGAGGTCATCAGTATATGAAACAGCCCCCTGCTGTCC
ATTCCTTATTCCATAGAAAAGCCTTGACTTGAGGTTAGATTTTTTTTATATTTTGTTTTGTGTTATTTTT
TTCTTTAACATCCCTAAAATTTTCCTTACATGTTTTACTAGCCAGATTTTTCCTCCTCTCCTGACTACTC
CCAGTCATAGCTGTCCCTCTTCTCTTATGGAGATCCCTCGACCTGCAGCCCAAGCTTGGCGTAATCATGG
TCATAGCTGTTTCCTGTGTGAAATTGTTATCCGCTCACAATTCCACACAACATACGAGCCGGAAGCATAA
AGTGTAAAGCCTGGGGTGCCTAATGAGTGAGCTAACTCACATTAATTGCGTTGCGCTCACTGCCCGCTTT
CCAGTCGGGAAACCTGTCGTGCCAGCGGATCGACAGTACTAAGCTTGGTCTAATACCCAATCTCTCGTCT
TATCCAGATGTTTTATACGCCTCTGGCCCGTGTCTCAAAATCTCTGATGTTACATTGCACAAGATAAAAT
AATATCATCATGAACAATAAAACTGTCTGCTTACATAAACAGTAATACAAGGGGTGTTATGAGCCATATT
CAACGGGAAACGTCGAGGCCGCGATTAAATTCCAACATGGATGCTGATTTATATGGGTATAAATGGGCTC
GCGATAATGTCGGGCAATCAGGTGCGACAATCTATCGCTTGTATGGGAAGCCCGATGCGCCAGAGTTGTT
TCTGAAACATGGCAAAGGTAGCGTTGCCAATGATGTTACAGATGAGATGGTCAGACTAAACTGGCTGACG
GAATTTATGCCTCTTCCGACCATCAAGCATTTTATCCGTACTCCTGATGATGCATGGTTACTCACCACTG
CGATCCCCGGAAAAACAGCATTCCAGGTATTAGAAGAATATCCTGATTCAGGTGAAAATATTGTTGATGC
GCTGGCAGTGTTCCTGCGCCGGTTGCATTCGATTCCTGTTTGTAATTGTCCTTTTAACAGCGATCGCGTA
TTTCGTCTCGCTCAGGCGCAATCACGAATGAATAACGGTTTGGTTGATGCGAGTGATTTTGATGACGAGC
GTAATGGCTGGCCTGTTGAACAAGTCTGGAAAGAAATGCATAAACTTTTGCCATTCTCACCGGATTCAGT
CGTCACTCATGGTGATTTCTCACTTGATAACCTTATTTTTGACGAGGGGAAATTAATAGGTTGTATTGAT
GTTGGACGAGTCGGAATCGCAGACCGATACCAGGATCTTGCCATCCTATGGAACTGCCTCGGTGAGTTTT
CTCCTTCATTACAGAAACGGCTTTTTCAAAAATATGGTATTGATAATCCTGATATGAATAAATTGCAGTT
TCATTTGATGCTCGATGAGTTTTTCTAATCAGAATTGGTTAATTGGTTGTAACACTGGCAGAGCATTACG
CTGACTTGACGGGACGGCGCAAGCTCATGACCAAAATCCCTTAACGTGAGTTACGCGTCGTTCCACTGAG
CGTCAGAGGTATCACTAGTATTACAGAGGTAAGTTATAACAGTCGCCTAACCC
Features (pLannotate 1.2.2; 28 found; start..end, strand, type, name):
     87..675     -  rep_origin     ori: high-copy-number ColE1/pMB1/pBR322/pUC origin of replication
    846..1706    -  CDS            AmpR: β-lactamase; bla; confers resistance to ampicillin, carbenicillin, and related antibiotics
   1707..1778    -  promoter       AmpR promoter: bla
   1857..2456    +  CDS            PuroR: puromycin N-acetyltransferase; pac from Streptomyces alboniger; confers resistance to puromycin
   2461..2541    +  CDS            HBB (fragment): HBB_PONPY - Experimental evidence at transcript level: Swiss-Prot protein existence level 2. Involved in oxygen transport from the lung to the various peripheral tissues. From Pongo pygmaeus (Bornean orangutan).
   2612..2667    +  polyA_signal   β-globin poly(A) signal: rabbit β-globin polyadenylation signal (Gil and Proudfoot, 1987)
   3646..3666    +  protein_bind   attB4: mutant version of attB; core recombination site for the Gateway® BP reaction BP Clonase™
   3734..3945    +  promoter       EF-1α core promoter: core promoter for human elongation factor EF-1α
   3946..4884    +  intron         EF-1α intron A: intron upstream of the start codon of human EF-1α
   4911..4931    +  protein_bind   attB1: mutant version of attB; core recombination site for the Gateway® BP reaction BP Clonase™
   4951..5646    +  CDS            mKate2: mKate2 is a basic (constitutively fluorescent) red fluorescent protein published in 2009, derived from Entacmaea quadricolor. It is reported to be a rapidly-maturing monomer with moderate acid sensitivity.
   5666..5690    -  protein_bind   attB2: mutant version of attB; recombination site for the Gateway® BP reaction BP Clonase™
   5834..5908    +  CDS            HBB (fragment): HBB_PONPY - Experimental evidence at transcript level: Swiss-Prot protein existence level 2. Involved in oxygen transport from the lung to the various peripheral tissues. From Pongo pygmaeus (Bornean orangutan).
   5979..6034    +  polyA_signal   β-globin poly(A) signal: rabbit β-globin polyadenylation signal (Gil and Proudfoot, 1987)
   6418..6443    +  misc_feature   SA: splice acceptor site
   7115..7135    +  protein_bind   attB4: mutant version of attB; core recombination site for the Gateway® BP reaction BP Clonase™
   7203..7414    +  promoter       EF-1α core promoter: core promoter for human elongation factor EF-1α
   7415..8353    +  intron         EF-1α intron A: intron upstream of the start codon of human EF-1α
   8380..8400    +  protein_bind   attB1: mutant version of attB; core recombination site for the Gateway® BP reaction BP Clonase™
   8411..9127    +  CDS            EBFP2: EBFP2 is a basic (constitutively fluorescent) blue fluorescent protein published in 2007, derived from Aequorea victoria. It is reported to be a rapidly-maturing monomer with moderate acid sensitivity.
   9135..9159    -  protein_bind   attB2: mutant version of attB; recombination site for the Gateway® BP reaction BP Clonase™
   9163..9243    +  CDS            HBB (fragment): HBB_PONPY - Experimental evidence at transcript level: Swiss-Prot protein existence level 2. Involved in oxygen transport from the lung to the various peripheral tissues. From Pongo pygmaeus (Bornean orangutan).
   9314..9369    +  polyA_signal   β-globin poly(A) signal: rabbit β-globin polyadenylation signal (Gil and Proudfoot, 1987)
   9752..9774    -  protein_bind   lac operator (fragment): The lac repressor binds to the lac operator to inhibit transcription in E. coli. This inhibition can be relieved by adding lactose or isopropyl-β-D-thiogalactopyranoside (IPTG). lac repressor encoded by lacI
   9778..9808    -  promoter       lac promoter: promoter for the E. coli lac operon
   9823..9844    -  protein_bind   CAP binding site: CAP binding activates transcription in the presence of cAMP. E. coli catabolite activator protein
   9857..9896    -  CDS            lacI (fragment): lac repressor; lacI; The lac repressor binds to the lac operator to inhibit transcription in E. coli. This inhibition can be relieved by adding lactose or isopropyl-β-D-thiogalactopyranoside (IPTG).
  10069..10878   +  CDS            KanR: aminoglycoside phosphotransferase; aph(3')-Ia; confers resistance to kanamycin in bacteria or G418 (Geneticin®) in eukaryotes
