[The description below was written by a language model from this plasmid's Addgene catalogue record and pLannotate feature annotations shown in this document.]
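Description:
LSB-hsa-miR-143-5p is a mammalian expression plasmid of about 11 kb, built on the Low Sensor Backbone (LSB) and designed as a two-colour fluorescent sensor of microRNA activity. It replicates in E. coli from a high-copy ColE1/pUC-type origin and carries both β-lactamase (AmpR) and an aminoglycoside phosphotransferase (KanR), in line with the dual ampicillin and kanamycin selection listed. Remnants of the lac promoter, operator and CAP site are also annotated and appear to be backbone carry-over.

The payload consists of two parallel transcription units. Each is driven by the human EF-1α core promoter with its intron A, is flanked by Gateway attB4/attB1/attB2 scars from assembly, and ends in a rabbit β-globin 3' region and poly(A) signal. One unit encodes the red fluorescent protein mKate2. According to the record, its 3' UTR holds the target site for human miR-143-5p, although the target itself is not annotated in the feature table. The other unit encodes the blue protein EBFP2 and has no miRNA target, so it reports transfection level and general expression. When miR-143-5p is active in a cell, the mKate2 transcript is repressed, and the drop in mKate2 relative to EBFP2 gives a normalised measure of miRNA activity.

A puromycin N-acetyltransferase gene with a third β-globin poly(A) signal allows puromycin selection in mammalian cells, but no promoter for it is annotated. The depositor warns that the repeated poly(A) elements make the plasmid inherently unstable. The depositor also notes that the physical plasmid differs from the deposited sequence by short insertions flanking the puromycin coding region, which do not impair selection.
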