Addgene plasmid #103243: LSB-hsa-miR-143-5p
Purpose: Used to sense miRNA activity using fluorescence based tools. hsa-miR-143-5p target in 3' UTR of of mKate. miRNA activity can be measured by the repression of mKate2 relative to EBFP2 fluorescent proteins . Plasmid is inherently unstable; please see Depositor Comments
Depositing lab: Ron Weiss. Depositing organization: Massachusetts Institute of Technology. Publication: A mixed antagonistic/synergistic miRNA repression model enables accurate predictions of multi-input miRNA sensor activity. Gam JJ, Babb J, Weiss R. Nat Commun. 2018 Jun 22;9(1):2430. doi: 10.1038/s41467-018-04575-0. PubMed 29934631.
Backbone
  Vector backbone: Low Sensor Backbone (LSB)
  Vector type: Mammalian Expression, Synthetic Biology
Growth in bacteria
  Bacterial resistance: Ampicillin and Kanamycin, 100 & 50 μg/mL
  Growth temperature: 30°C
  Growth strain: NEB Stable
  Copy number: High Copy
Gene/Insert
  Gene/Insert name: hsa-miR-143-5p target
  Species: H. sapiens (human)
  Entrez Gene: MIR143 (a.k.a. MIRN143, mir-143)
  Promoter: EF-1a
  Cloning method: Gibson Cloning
Terms and licenses: Academic/Nonprofit Terms; Industry Terms: Not Available to Industry
Depositor comments: Please note that this plasmid is inherently unstable due to a repeating poly A element. We recommend performing a diagnostic digest on multiple colonies upon receipt. The depositors would like to note the presence of several discrepancies between the depositor sequence and physical plasmid sequence. In particular, the sequences upstream and downstream of the puromycin coding region have 10 bp insertions which do not affect the ability to perform puromycin selection. The sequences for those regions within the physical plasmids are as follows: Upstream of Puro: GAATTCGACCGCCTGTCTCAAGGTGCCACC; Downstream of Puro: GCTTTGAGACTACGCGTGAATTCACTCCTC.
How to cite: LSB-hsa-miR-143-5p was a gift from Ron Weiss (Addgene plasmid # 103243 ; http://n2t.net/addgene:103243 ; RRID:Addgene_103243)
