>Addgene plasmid #103243 | LSB-hsa-miR-143-5p | depositor partial sequence | sequence record 195536 | hsa-miR-143-5p target
ACCAGAGATGCAGCACTGCACC
