>Addgene plasmid #103243 | LSB-hsa-miR-143-5p | addgene partial sequence | sequence record 269461 | mKate2-F 5'-ACCCGCTAAGAACCTCAAGA-3'
AATCAAGGAGGCCGACAAAGAGACATACGTCGAGCAGCACGAGGTGGCTGTGGCCAGATACTGCGACCTC
CCTAGCAAACTGGGGCACAAACTTAATTGAGAATTCTACCACCCAGCTTTCTTGTACAAAGTGGTACGTC
TCAAGACCAGAGGTCTCTGCTTTATACGCTACCAGAGATGCAGCACTGCACCACCAGAGATGCAGCACTG
CACCACCAGAGATGCAGCACTGCACCACCAGAGATGCAGCACTGCACCCAACCAGAAGAGACCTGTGCTT
CACTCCTCAGGTGCAGGCTGCCTATCAGAAGGTGGTGGCTGGTGTGGCCAATGCCCTGGCTCACAAATAC
CACTGAGATCTTTTTCCCTCTGCCAAAAATTATGGGGACATCATGAAGCCCCTTGAGCATCTGACTTCTG
GCTAATAAAGGAAATTTATTTTCATTGCAATAGTGTGTTGGAATTTTTTGTGTCTCTCACTCGGAAGGAC
ATATGGGAGGGCAAATCATTTAAAACATCAGAATGAGTATTTGGTTTAGAGTTTGGCAACATATGCCCAT
ATGCTGGCTGCCATGAACAAAGGTTGGCTATAAAGAGGTCATCAGTATATGAAACAGCCCCCTGCTGTCC
ATTCCTTATTCCATAGAAAAGCCTTGACTTGAGGTTAGATTTTTTTTATATTTTGTTTTGTGTTATTTTT
TT
